>Addgene plasmid #182023 | pTV-Gal4DBD2xHighMag1 | addgene full sequence | sequence record 357485 | Addgene NGS Result
CTAAATTGTAAGCGTTAATATTTTGTTAAAATTCGCGTTAAATTTTTGTTAAATCAGCTCATTTTTTAAC
CAATAGGCCGAAATCGGCAAAATCCCTTATAAATCAAAAGAATAGACCGAGATAGGGT
[37 nt withheld, positions 129-165]
AAAGAACGTGGACTCCAACGTCAAAGG
[49 nt withheld, positions 193-241]
T
[91 nt withheld, positions 243-333]
G
[124 nt withheld, positions 335-458]
CCCATTCGCCATTCAGGCTGCGCAACTGTTGGGAAGGGCGATCGGTGCGGGCCTCTTCGCTATTACGCCA
GCTGGCGAAAGGGGGATGTGCTGCAAGGCGATTAAGTTGGGTAACGCCAGGGTTTTCCCAGTCACGACGT
TGTAAAACGACGGCCAGTGAATTGTAATACGACTCACTATAGGGCGAATTGGAGCTGAATTCGTTGACTG
TATCGATTGACTCGGAGATGAAGCTACTGTCTTCTATCGAACAAGCATGCGATATTTGCCGACTTAAAAA
GCTCAAGTGCTCCAAAGAAAAACCGAAGTGCGCCAAGTGTCTGAAGAACAACTGGGAGTGTCGCTACTCT
CCCAAAACCAAAAGGTCTCCGCTGACTAGGGCACATCTGACAGAAGTGGAATCAAGGCTAGAAAGACTGG
AACAGCTATTTCTACTGATTTTTCCTCGAGAAGACCTTGACATGATTTTGAAAATGGATTCTTTACAGGA
TATAAAAGCATTGTTAACAGGATTATTTGTACAAGATAATGTGAATAAAGATGCCGTCACAGATAGATTG
GCTTCAGTGGAGACTGATATGCCTCTAACATTGAGACAGCATAGAATAAGTGCGACATCATCATCGGAAG
AGAGTAGTAACAAAGGTCAAAGACAGTTGACTGTATCGGGAGGCGGAGGCTCCGGTGGTGGTGGAAGTGG
CGGTGGCGGATCCCATACCCTGTACGCGCCCGGAGGTTATGACATTATGGGTTATCTCGATCAGATCGGA
AACCGTCCCAATCCGCAGGTTGAGCTGGGACCAGTGGATACGTCCTGTGCTTTGATTCTCTGTGATCTGA
AACAGAAAGATACCCCTATTGTTTATGCAAGTGAGGCCTTTCTGTATATGACCGGTTACTCCAACGCGGA
GGTGTTGGGCCGGAATTGTCGTTTTCTGCAGTCGCCAGACGGAATGGTCAAACCTAAATCCACACGCAAG
TATGTGGACAGCAATACTATAAATACGATTCGAAAGGCAATAGACCGCAACGCTGAAGTCCAGGTGGAGG
TCGTTAATTTCAAGAAGAATGGACAAAGGTTCGTCAACTTCTTGACGATCATCCCGGTCCGTGACGAGAC
AGGTGAGTATCGATATAGTATGGGCTTTCAATGCGAAACGGAAGGTGGAGGTGGCAGTGGAGGAGGAGGA
AGCGGTGGCGGTGGCAGTCATACCTTGTATGCACCAGGCGGTTACGACATAATGGGCTATTTGGACCAAA
TCGGAAACAGGCCGAACCCCCAAGTCGAGCTCGGACCAGTAGATACAAGCTGCGCGCTCATCTTGTGTGA
TTTGAAACAAAAGGATACCCCTATAGTGTATGCCAGCGAAGCATTCCTCTACATGACAGGCTACAGCAAC
GCAGAAGTTCTGGGAAGGAACTGTCGATTTCTCCAGTCGCCAGACGGCATGGTCAAACCGAAATCGACTC
GGAAGTATGTAGATAGTAATACAATCAACACGATACGTAAAGCCATTGACAGGAATGCGGAAGTACAAGT
TGAGGTTGTTAATTTTAAGAAAAATGGCCAGAGGTTTGTTAACTTTCTCACAATAATACCTGTGAGGGAC
GAAACCGGCGAGTACAGGTACAGCATGGGATTCCAATGTGAGACGGAATAATCTAGAAGGCCTGGCGCGC
CGCTAGCATGAATCGTTTTTAAAATAACAAATCAATTGTTTTATAATATTCGTACGATTCTTTGATTATG
TAATAAAATGTGATCATTAGGAAGATTACGAAAAATATAAAAAATATGAGTTCTGTGTGTATAACAAATG
CTGTAAACGCCACAATTGTGTTTGTTGCAAATAAACCCATGATTATTTGATTAAAATTGTTGTTTTCTTT
GTTCATAGACAATAGTGTGTTTTGCCTAAACGTGTACTGCATAAACTCCATGCGAGTGTATAGCGAGCTA
GTGGCTAACGCTTGCCCCACCAAAGTAGATTCGTCAAAATCCTCAATTTCATCACCCTCCTCCAAGTTTA
ACATTTGGCCGTCGGAATTAACTTCTAAAGATGCCACATAATCTAATAAATGAAATAGAGATTCAAACGT
GGCGTCATCGTCCGTTTCGACCATTTCCGAAAAGAACTCGGGCATAAACTCTATGATTTCTCTGGACGTG
GTGTTGTCGAAACTCTCAAAGTACGCAGTCAGGAACGTGCGCGACATGTCGTCGGGAAACTCGCGCGGAA
ACATGTTGTTGTAACCGAACGGGTCCCATAGCGCCAAAACCAAATCTGCCAGCGTCAATAGAATGGCACG
ATGCCGACAATGGAGCTGGCTTGGATAGCGATTCGAGTTAACGGTACCCCATAACTTCGTATAATGTATG
CTATACGAAGTTATCGTACGGCTATACGAAGTTATGCCCGGATCTAATTCAATTAGAGACTAATTCAATT
AGAGCTAATTCAATTAGCGCCGGAGTATAAATAGAGGCGCTTCGTCTACGGAGCGACAATTCAATTCAAA
CAAGCAAAGTGAACACGTCGCTAAGCGAAAGCTAAGCAAATAAACAAGCGCAGCTGAACAAGCTAAACAA
TCGGCCCATGGTGAGCAAGGGCGAGGAGGATAACATGGCCATCATCAAGGAGTTCATGCGCTTCAAGGTG
CACATGGAGGGCTCCGTGAACGGCCACGAGTTCGAGATCGAGGGCGAGGGCGAGGGCCGCCCCTACGAGG
GCACCCAGACCGCCAAGCTGAAGGTGACCAAGGGTGGCCCCCTGCCCTTCGCCTGGGACATCCTGTCCCC
TCAGTTCATGTACGGCTCCAAGGCCTACGTGAAGCACCCCGCCGACATCCCCGACTACTTGAAGCTGTCC
TTCCCCGAGGGCTTCAAGTGGGAGCGCGTGATGAACTTCGAGGACGGCGGCGTGGTGACCGTGACCCAGG
ACTCCTCCCTGCAGGACGGCGAGTTCATCTACAAGGTGAAGCTGCGCGGCACCAACTTCCCCTCCGACGG
CCCCGTAATGCAGAAGAAAACCATGGGCTGGGAGGCCTCCTCCGAGCGGATGTACCCCGAGGACGGCGCC
CTGAAGGGCGAGATCAAGCAGAGGCTGAAGCTGAAGGACGGCGGCCACTACGACGCTGAGGTCAAGACCA
CCTACAAGGCCAAGAAGCCCGTGCAGCTGCCCGGCGCCTACAACGTCAACATCAAGTTGGACATCACCTC
CCACAACGAGGACTACACCATCGTGGAACAGTACGAACGCGCCGAGGGCCGCCACTCCACCGGCGGCATG
GACGAGCTGTACAAGTAAGCGCCGCGACTCTGATCATAATCAGCCATACCACATTTGTAGAGGTTTTACT
TGCTTTAAAAAACCTCCCACACCTCCCCCTGAACCTGAAACATAAAATGAATGCAATTGTTGTTGTTAAC
TTGTTTATTGCAGCTTATAATGGTTACAAATAAAGCAATAGCATCACAAATTTCACAAATAAAGCATTTT
TTTCACTGCATTCTAGTTGTGGTTTGTCCAAACTCATCAATGTATCTTAGCCCCGGTATAACTTCGTATA
ATGTATGCTATACGAAGTTATCACTAGTATTGACTCGGCAGCTCATCATGATAACTCCACAATTCCGTTG
GATTTTATGCCCAGGGATGCTCTTCATGGATTTGATTGGTCTGAAGAGGATGACATGTCGGATGGCTTGC
CCTTCCTGAAAACGGACCCCAACAATAATGGGTTCTTTGGCGACGGTTCTCTCTTATGTATTCTTCGATC
TATTGGCTTTAAACCGGAAAATTACACGAACTCTAACGTTAACAGGCTCCCGACCATGATTACGGATAGA
TACACGTTGGCTTCTAGATCCACAACATCCCGTTTACTTCAAAGTTATCTCAATAATTTTCACCCCTACT
GCCCTATCGTGCACTCACCGACGCTAATGATGTTGTATAATAACCAGATTGAAATCGCGTCGAAGGATCA
ATGGCAAATCCTTTTTAACTGCATATTAGCCATTGGAGCCTGGTGTATAGAGGGGGAATCTACTGATATA
GATGTTTTTTACTATCAAAATGCTAAATCTCATTTGACGAGCAAGGTCTTCGAGTCAGGTTCTATAATTT
TGGTGACAGCCCTACATCTTCTGTCGCGATATACACAGTGGAGGCAGAAAACAAATACTAGCTATAATTT
TCACAGCTTTTCCATAAGAATGGCCATATCATTGGGCTTGAATAGGGACCTCCCCTCGTCCTTCAGTGAT
AGCAGCATTCTGGAACAAAGACGCCGAATTTGGTGGTCTGTCTACTCTTGGGAGATCCAATTGTCCCTGC
TTTATGGTCGATCCATCCAGCTTTCTCAGAATACAATCTCCTTCCCTTCTTCTGTCGACGATGTGCAGCG
TACCACAACAGGTCCCACCATATATCATGGCATCATTGAAACAGCAAGGCTCTTACAAGTTTTCACAAAA
ATCTATGAACTAGACAAAACAGTAACTGCAGAAAAAAGTCCTATATGTGCAAAAAAATGCTTGATGATTT
GTAATGAGATTGAGGAGGTTTCGAGACAGGCACCAAAGTTTTTACAAATGGATATTTCCACCACCGCTCT
AACCAATTTGTTGAAGGAACACCCTTGGCTATCCTTTACAAGATTCGAACTGAAGTGGAAACAGTTGTCT
CTTATCATTTATGTATTAAGAGATTTTTTCACTAATTTTACCCAGAAAAAGTCACAACTAGAACAGGATC
AAAATGATCATCAAAGTTATGAAGTTAAACGATGCTCCATCATGTTAAGCGATGCAGCACAAAGAACTGT
TATGTCTGTAAGTAGCTATATGGACAATCATAATGTCACCCCATATTTTGCCTGGAATTGAGACGTCGAT
TAATTAAGCACGCGTGCACCGGTAGATCTCGTACCAGCTTTTGTTCCCTTTAGTGAGGGTTAATTTCGAG
CTTGGCGTAATCATGGTCATAGCTGTTTCCTGTGTGAAATTGTTATCCGCTCACAATTCCACACAACATA
CGAGCCGGAAGCATAAAGTGTAAAGCCTGGGGTGCCTAATGAGTGAGCTAACTCACATTAATTGCGTTGC
GCTCACTGCCCGCTTTCCAGTCGGGAAACCTGTCGTGCCAGCTGCATTAATGAATCGGCCAACGCGCGGG
GAGAGGCGGTTTGCGTATTGGGCGCTCTTCCGCTTCCTCGCTCACTGACTCGCTGCGCTCGGTCGTTCGG
CTGCGGCGAGCGGTATCAGCTCACTCAAAGGCGGTAATACGGTTATCCACAGAATCAGGGGATAACGCAG
GAAAGAACATGTGAGCAAAAGGCCAGCAAAAGGCCAGGAACCGTAAAAAGGCCGCGTTGCTGGCGTTTTT
CCATAGGCTCCGCCCCCCTGACGAGCATCACAAAAATCGACGCTCAAGTCAGAGGTGGCGAAACCCGACA
GGACTATAAAGATACCAGGCGTTTCCCCCTGGAAGCTCCCTCGTGCGCTCTCCTGTTCCGACCCTGCCGC
TTACCGGATACCTGTCCGCCTTTCTCCCTTCGGGAAGCGTGGCGCTTTCTCATAGCTCACGCTGTAGGTA
TCTCAGTTCGGTGTAGGTCGTTCGCTCCAAGCTGGGCTGTGTGCACGAACCCCCCGTTCAGCCCGACCGC
TGCGCCTTATCCGGTAACTATCGTCTTGAGTCCAACCCGGTAAGACACGACTTATCGCCACTGGCAGCAG
CCACTGGTAACAGGATTAGCAGAGCGAGGTATGTAGGCGGTGCTACAGAGTTCTTGAAGTGGTGGCCTAA
CTACGGCTACACTAGAAGAACAGTATTTGGTATCTGCGCTCTGCTGAAGCCAGTTACCTTCGGAAAAAGA
GTTGGTAGCTCTTGATCCGGCAAACAAACCACCGCTGGTAGCGGTGGTTTTTTTGTTTGCAAGCAGCAGA
TTACGCGCAGAAAAAAAGGATCTCAAGAAGATCCTTTGATCTTTTCTACGGGGTCTGACGCTCAGTGGAA
CGAAAACTCACGTTAAGGGATTTTGGTCATGAGATTATCAAAAAGGATCTTCACCTAGATCCTTTTAAAT
TAAAAATGAAGTTTTAAATCAATCTAAAGTATATATGAGTAAACTTGGTCTGACAGTTACCAATGCTTAA
TCAGTGAGGCACCTATCTCAGCGATCTGTCTATTTCGTTCATCCATAGTTGCCTGACTCCCCGTCGTGTA
GATAACTACGATACGGGAGGGCTTACCATCTGGCCCCAGTGCTGCAATGATACCGCGAGACCCACGCTCA
CCGGCTCCAGATTTATCAGCAATAAACCAGCCAGCCGGAAGGGCCGAGCGCAGAAGTGGTCCTGCAACTT
TATCCGCCTCCATCCAGTCTATTAATTGTTGCCGGGAAGCTAGAGTAAGTAGTTCGCCAGTTAATAGTTT
GCGCAACGTTGTTGCCATTGCTACAGGCATCGTGGTGTCACGCTCGTCGTTTGGTATGGCTTCATTCAGC
TCCGGTTCCCAACGATCAAGGCGAGTTACATGATCCCCCATGTTGTGCAAAAAAGCGGTTAGCTCCTTCG
GTCCTCCGATCGTTGTCAGAAGTAAGTTGGCCGCAGTGTTATCACTCATGGTTATGGCAGCACTGCATAA
TTCTCTTACTGTCATGCCATCCGTAAGATGCTTTTCTGTGACTGGTGAGTACTCAACCAAGTCATTCTGA
GAATAGTGTATGCGGCGACCGAGTTGCTCTTGCCCGGCGTCAATACGGGATAATACCGCGCCACATAGCA
GAACTTTAAAAGTGCTCATCATTGGAAAACGTTCTTCGGGGCGAAAACTCTCAAGGATCTTACCGCTGTT
GAGATCCAGTTCGATGTAACCCACTCGTGCACCCAACTGATCTTCAGCATCTTTTACTTTCACCAGCGTT
TCTGGGTGAGCAAAAACAGGAAGGCAAAATGCCGCAAAAAAGGGAATAAGGGCGACACGGAAATGTTGAA
TACTCATACTCTTCCTTTTTCAATATTATTGAAGCATTTATCAGGGTTATTGTCTCATGAGCGGATACAT
ATTTGAATGTATTTAGAAAAATAAACAAATAGGGGTTCCGCGCACATTTCCCCGAAAAGTGCCAC
Features (pLannotate 1.2.2; 20 found; start..end, strand, type, name):
     30..458     -  rep_origin     f1 ori (sequence partly withheld): f1 bacteriophage origin of replication; arrow indicates direction of (+) strand synthesis
    463..620     -  CDS            lacZα (fragment): LacZα fragment of β-galactosidase; lacZ fragment
    623..641     +  promoter       T7 promoter: promoter for bacteriophage T7 RNA polymerase
    686..1126    +  CDS            GAL4 DNA binding domain: DNA binding domain of the GAL4 transcriptional activator; Saccharomyces cerevisiae GAL4 (truncated)
   2160..2762    -  CDS            P74 (fragment): PIF0_NPVAC - Experimental evidence at protein level: Swiss-Prot protein existence level 1. Plays an essential role for oral infectivity of occlusion- derived virus (ODV) and functions also in host midgut attachment and fusion by binding to a specific host receptor. From Autographa californica nuclear polyhedrosis virus (AcMNPV).
   2819..2852    -  protein_bind   loxP: Cre-mediated recombination occurs in the 8-bp core sequence (GCATACAT). Cre recombinase
   2928..3050    +  promoter       hsp70 promoter (fragment): Drosophila melanogaster hsp70Bb promoter
   3056..3763    +  CDS            mCherry: mCherry is a basic (constitutively fluorescent) red fluorescent protein published in 2004, derived from Discosoma sp.. It is reported to be a very rapidly-maturing monomer with low acid sensitivity.
   3779..3863    +  CDS            large T antigen (fragment): large T antigen from SV40 (simian virus 40)
   3886..4007    +  polyA_signal   SV40 poly(A) signal: SV40 polyadenylation signal
   4016..4049    -  protein_bind   loxP: Cre-mediated recombination occurs in the 8-bp core sequence (GCATACAT). Cre recombinase
   4057..5348    +  CDS            GAL4 (fragment): GAL4 transcriptional activator; Saccharomyces cerevisiae GAL4
   5405..5423    -  promoter       T3 promoter: promoter for bacteriophage T3 RNA polymerase
   5468..5484    -  protein_bind   lac operator: The lac repressor binds to the lac operator to inhibit transcription in E. coli. This inhibition can be relieved by adding lactose or isopropyl-β-D-thiogalactopyranoside (IPTG). lac repressor encoded by lacI
   5492..5522    -  promoter       lac promoter: promoter for the E. coli lac operon
   5537..5558    -  protein_bind   CAP binding site: CAP binding activates transcription in the presence of cAMP. E. coli catabolite activator protein
   5571..5663    -  CDS            lacI (fragment): lac repressor; lacI; The lac repressor binds to the lac operator to inhibit transcription in E. coli. This inhibition can be relieved by adding lactose or isopropyl-β-D-thiogalactopyranoside (IPTG).
   5846..6434    -  rep_origin     ori: high-copy-number ColE1/pMB1/pBR322/pUC origin of replication
   6605..7465    -  CDS            AmpR: β-lactamase; bla; confers resistance to ampicillin, carbenicillin, and related antibiotics
   7466..7570    -  promoter       AmpR promoter: bla
