[The description below was written by a language model from this plasmid's Addgene catalogue record and pLannotate feature annotations shown in this document.]
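Description:
pTV-Gal4DBD2xHighMag1 is a Drosophila donor plasmid built on the pTV3 backbone, recorded as an insect expression/donor vector of about 7.6 kb. Its stated purpose is to convert existing Gal4 lines into ShineGal4 drivers, a light-controlled version of the Gal4 system. In bacteria it is maintained as a high-copy plasmid through a ColE1/pUC-type origin and selected with ampicillin via the AmpR (β-lactamase) cassette. It also carries cloning-vector remnants: an f1 origin, a lacZα fragment with the lac promoter/operator, and flanking T7 and T3 promoters.

The roughly 2.1 kb insert, Gal4DBD2xHighMag1, begins with the annotated DNA-binding domain of yeast GAL4. The downstream stretch, unannotated in the feature table, presumably holds the two HighMag1 copies implied by the name. According to the record, this part derives from a fungal photoreceptor gene, consistent with the Magnet light-induced dimerisation system. A segment matching baculovirus P74 sequence follows on the opposite strand; the record does not explain its role. Next comes an mCherry marker cassette bracketed by two loxP sites, with a fragment of the Drosophila hsp70 promoter, mCherry and SV40 sequences including the poly(A) signal. This cassette would let integration events be identified by red fluorescence and the marker later be excised with Cre.

A roughly 1.3 kb fragment of the GAL4 coding sequence lies beyond the second loxP. Together with the GAL4 DNA-binding domain sequence at the start of the insert, it plausibly serves as homology to resident Gal4 transgenes, so that the Gal4 coding region is replaced by the DBD–HighMag1 fusion under the original enhancer. The record does not state the targeting mechanism or the partner activation-domain component needed for light-dependent transcription.
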