Addgene plasmid #182023: pTV-Gal4DBD2xHighMag1
Purpose: Donor plasmid for conversion of Gal4 line into ShineGal4 drivers
Depositing lab: Jean-Paul Vincent. Depositing organization: Francis Crick Institute. Publication: Rapid and robust optogenetic control of gene expression in Drosophila. di Pietro F, Herszterg S, Huang A, Bosveld F, Alexandre C, Sancere L, Pelletier S, Joudat A, Kapoor V, Vincent JP, Bellaiche Y. Dev Cell. 2021 Dec 20;56(24):3393-3404.e7. doi: 10.1016/j.devcel.2021.11.016. Epub 2021 Dec 7. PubMed 34879263.
Backbone
  Vector backbone: pTV3
  Total vector size (bp): 7598
  Vector type: Insect Expression ; donor plasmid
Growth in bacteria
  Bacterial resistance: Ampicillin, 100 μg/mL
  Growth temperature: 37°C
  Growth strain: DH5alpha
  Copy number: High Copy
Gene/Insert
  Gene/Insert name: Gal4DBD2xHighMag1
  Insert size (bp): 2126
Resource information
  A portion of this plasmid was derived from a plasmid made by: Moritoshi Sato lab (fungal photoreceptor gene from https://pubmed.ncbi.nlm.nih.gov/25708714/).
Terms and licenses: Academic/Nonprofit Terms; Industry Terms: Not Available to Industry
How to cite: pTV-Gal4DBD2xHighMag1 was a gift from Jean-Paul Vincent (Addgene plasmid # 182023 ; http://n2t.net/addgene:182023 ; RRID:Addgene_182023)
